Addgene plasmid #126198: pBbS15c-RFP
Purpose: Constitutive expression vector for Escherichia coli. BglBrick compatible.
Depositing lab: Nigel Scrutton. Depositing organization: University of Manchester. Publication: SelProm: A Queryable and Predictive Expression Vector Selection Tool for Escherichia coli. Jervis AJ, Carbonell P, Taylor S, Sung R, Dunstan MS, Robinson CJ, Breitling R, Takano E, Scrutton NS. ACS Synth Biol. 2019 Mar 18. doi: 10.1021/acssynbio.8b00399. PubMed 30870592.
Backbone
  Vector backbone: pBb
  Backbone size w/o insert (bp): 3590
  Vector type: Bacterial Expression, Synthetic Biology
Growth in bacteria
  Bacterial resistance: Chloramphenicol, 25 μg/mL
  Growth temperature: 37°C
  Growth strain: DH5alpha
  Growth instructions: Grow bacterial cultures in 20µM Chloramphenicol
  Copy number: Low Copy
Gene/Insert
  Gene/Insert name: RFP
  Species: Synthetic
  Insert size (bp): 678
  Promoter: J23100
  Cloning method: Unknown
  Sequencing primers: 5′ GGTAGTGATCTTATTTCATTATGGTG
Terms and licenses: Academic/Nonprofit Terms; Industry Terms: Not Available to Industry
Depositor comments: Grow bacterial cultures in 20 micromolar Chloramphenicol. Cloning method was In-Fusion.
How to cite: pBbS15c-RFP was a gift from Nigel Scrutton (Addgene plasmid # 126198 ; http://n2t.net/addgene:126198 ; RRID:Addgene_126198)
