[The description below was written by a language model from this plasmid's Addgene catalogue record and pLannotate feature annotations shown in this document.]
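Description:
pBbS15c-RFP is a low-copy bacterial expression plasmid of the BglBrick (pBb) vector family, built for constitutive gene expression in Escherichia coli and used in synthetic biology. It replicates from the pSC101 origin, which depends on the plasmid-encoded Rep101 (RepA) protein and accounts for the low copy number noted in the record. Selection is by chloramphenicol, conferred by a cat (chloramphenicol acetyltransferase) gene driven by its native promoter and followed by the phage lambda t0 terminator. The sequenced record is about 4.05 kb.

The payload is a 678 bp synthetic RFP coding sequence, identified in the annotation as mRFP1, the monomeric derivative of DsRed. The catalogue lists the promoter as J23100, a member of the Anderson collection of constitutive sigma-70 promoters. The automated annotation instead flags a short upstream fragment as matching the closely related J23119. Because members of this promoter family differ at only a few positions, a partial match of this kind is not surprising, and it does not by itself contradict the depositor's assignment. Transcription of the reporter ends at a double terminator made up of rrnB T1 and the T7 early terminator (T7Te), which insulates the expression cassette from the replication and resistance modules, both of which lie on the opposite strand.

Because no inducer is required, red fluorescence gives a direct readout of promoter and copy-number strength. BglBrick compatibility means the RFP can be replaced with a gene of interest by standardised restriction-based assembly, although the depositor notes that this plasmid itself was made by In-Fusion cloning. It was deposited with work on a tool for characterising E. coli expression vectors and predicting which to select.
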