Features (pLannotate 1.2.2; 9 found; start..end, strand, type, name):
      7..31      +  promoter       J23119(SpeI) promoter (fragment): bacterial promoter (Registry of Standard Biological Parts BBa J23119) modified to end with an SpeI site
     87..764     +  CDS            mRFP1: monomeric derivative of DsRed (Campbell et al., 2002)
    797..868     +  terminator     rrnB T1 terminator: transcription terminator T1 from the E. coli rrnB gene
    884..911     +  terminator     T7Te terminator: phage T7 early transcription terminator
   1442..2392    -  CDS            Rep101: RepA protein needed for replication with the pSC101 origin; rep101
   2440..2662    -  rep_origin     pSC101 ori: low-copy replication origin that requires the Rep101 protein
   3154..3248    -  terminator     lambda t0 terminator: transcription terminator from phage lambda
   3272..3928    -  CDS            cat: CAT_ECOLX - Experimental evidence at protein level: Swiss-Prot protein existence level 1. This enzyme is an effector of chloramphenicol resistance in bacteria. From Escherichia coli. This protein is used as a marker in many commonly used cloning vectors, such as pACYC184.
   3929..4031    -  promoter       cat promoter: promoter of the E. coli cat gene encoding chloramphenicol acetyltransferase
>Addgene plasmid #126198 | pBbS15c-RFP | addgene full sequence | sequence record 247811 | Addgene NGS Result
GACGTCTTGACGGCTAGCTCAGTCCTAGGTACAGTGCTAGCAGGTTTAATCGAATTCAAAAGATCTTTTA
AGAAGGAGATATACATATGGCGAGTAGCGAAGACGTTATCAAAGAGTTCATGCGTTTCAAAGTTCGTATG
GAAGGTTCCGTTAACGGTCACGAGTTCGAAATCGAAGGTGAAGGTGAAGGTCGTCCGTACGAAGGTACCC
AGACCGCTAAACTGAAAGTTACCAAAGGTGGTCCGCTGCCGTTCGCTTGGGACATCCTGTCCCCGCAGTT
CCAGTACGGTTCCAAAGCTTACGTTAAACACCCGGCTGACATCCCGGACTACCTGAAACTGTCCTTCCCG
GAAGGTTTCAAATGGGAACGTGTTATGAACTTCGAAGACGGTGGTGTTGTTACCGTTACCCAGGACTCCT
CCCTGCAAGACGGTGAGTTCATCTACAAAGTTAAACTGCGTGGTACCAACTTCCCGTCCGACGGTCCGGT
TATGCAGAAAAAAACCATGGGTTGGGAAGCTTCCACCGAACGTATGTACCCGGAAGACGGTGCTCTGAAA
GGTGAAATCAAAATGCGTCTGAAACTGAAAGACGGTGGTCACTACGACGCTGAAGTTAAAACCACCTACA
TGGCTAAAAAACCGGTTCAGCTGCCGGGTGCTTACAAAACCGACATCAAACTGGACATCACCTCCCACAA
CGAAGACTACACCATCGTTGAACAGTACGAACGTGCTGAAGGTCGTCACTCCACCGGTGCTTAAGGATCC
AAACTCGAGTAAGGATCTCCAGGCATCAAATAAAACGAAAGGCTCAGTCGAAAGACTGGGCCTTTCGTTT
TATCTGTTGTTTGTCGGTGAACGCTCTCTACTAGAGTCACACTGGCTCACCTTCGGGTGGGCCTTTCTGC
GTTTATACCTAGGGTACGGGTTTTGCTGCCCGCAAACGGGCTGTTCTGGTGTTGCTAGTTTGTTATCAGA
ATCGCAGATCCGGCTTCAGCCGGTTTGCCGGCTGAAAGCGCTATTTCTTCCAGAATTGCCATGATTTTTT
CCCCACGGGAGGCGTCACTGGCTCCCGTGTTGTCGGCAGCTTTGATTCGATAAGCAGCATCGCCTGTTTC
AGGCTGTCTATGTGTGACTGTTGAGCTGTAACAAGTTGTCTCAGGTGTTCAATTTCATGTTCTAGTTGCT
TTGTTTTACTGGTTTCACCTGTTCTATTAGGTGTTACATGCTGTTCATCTGTTACATTGTCGATCTGTTC
ATGGTGAACAGCTTTGAATGCACCAAAAACTCGTAAAAGCTCTGATGTATCTATCTTTTTTACACCGTTT
TCATCTGTGCATATGGACAGTTTTCCCTTTGATATGTAACGGTGAACAGTTGTTCTACTTTTGTTTGTTA
GTCTTGATGCTTCACTGATAGATACAAGAGCCATAAGAACCTCAGATCCTTCCGTATTTAGCCAGTATGT
TCTCTAGTGTGGTTCGTTGTTTTTGCGTGAGCCATGAGAACGAACCATTGAGATCATACTTACTTTGCAT
GTCACTCAAAAATTTTGCCTCAAAACTGGTGAGCTGAATTTTTGCAGTTAAAGCATCGTGTAGTGTTTTT
CTTAGTCCGTTATGTAGGTAGGAATCTGATGTAATGGTTGTTGGTATTTTGTCACCATTCATTTTTATCT
GGTTGTTCTCAAGTTCGGTTACGAGATCCATTTGTCTATCTAGTTCAACTTGGAAAATCAACGTATCAGT
CGGGCGGCCTCGCTTATCAACCACCAATTTCATATTGCTGTAAGTGTTTAAATCTTTACTTATTGGTTTC
AAAACCCATTGGTTAAGCCTTTTAAACTCATGGTAGTTATTTTCAAGCATTAACATGAACTTAAATTCAT
CAAGGCTAATCTCTATATTTGCCTTGTGAGTTTTCTTTTGTGTTAGTTCTTTTAATAACCACTCATAAAT
CCTCATAGAGTATTTGTTTTCAAAAGACTTAACATGTTCCAGATTATATTTTATGAATTTTTTTAACTGG
AAAAGATAAGGCAATATCTCTTCACTAAAAACTAATTCTAATTTTTCGCTTGAGAACTTGGCATAGTTTG
TCCACTGGAAAATCTCAAAGCCTTTAACCAAAGGATTCCTGATTTCCACAGTTCTCGTCATCAGCTCTCT
GGTTGCTTTAGCTAATACACCATAAGCATTTTCCCTACTGATGTTCATCATCTGAGCGTATTGGTTATAA
GTGAACGATACCGTCCGTTCTTTCCTTGTAGGGTTTTCAATCGTGGGGTTGAGTAGTGCCACACAGCATA
AAATTAGCTTGGTTTCATGCTCCGTTAAGTCATAGCGACTAATCGCTAGTTCATTTGCTTTGAAAACAAC
TAATTCAGACATACATCTCAATTGGTCTAGGTGATTTTAATCACTATACCAATTGAGATGGGCTAGTCAA
TGATAATTACTAGTCCTTTTCCCGGGTGATCTGGGTATCTGTAAATTCTGCTAGACCTTTGCTGGAAAAC
TTGTAAATTCTGCTAGACCCTCTGTAAATTCCGCTAGACCTTTGTGTGTTTTTTTTGTTTATATTCAAGT
GGTTATAATTTATAGAATAAAGAAAGAATAAAAAAAGATAAAAAGAATAGATCCCAGCCCTGTGTATAAC
TCACTACTTTAGTCAGTTCCGCAGTATTACAAAAGGATGTCGCAAACGCTGTTTGCTCCTCTACAAAACA
GACCTTAAAACCCTAAAGGCTTAAGTAGCACCCTCGCAAGCTCGGGCAAATCGCTGAATATTCCTTTTGT
CTCCGACCATCAGGCACCTGAGTCGCTGTCTTTTTCGTGACATTCAGTTCGCTGCGCTCACGGCTCTGGC
AGTGAATGGGGGTAAATGGCACTACAGGCGCCTTTTATGGATTCATGCAAGGAAACTACCCATAATACAA
GAAAAGCCCGTCACGGGCTTCTCAGGGCGTTTTATGGCGGGTCTGCTATGTGGTGCTATCTGACTTTTTG
CTGTTCAGCAGTTCCTGCCCTCTGATTTTCCAGTCTGACCACTTCGGATTATCCCGTGACAGGTCATTCA
GACTGGCTAATGCACCCAGTAAGGCAGCGGTATCATCAACAGGCTTACCCGTCTTACTGTCCCTAGTGCT
TGGATTCTCACCAATAAAAAACGCCCGGCGGCAACCGAGCGTTCTGAACAAATCCAGATGGAGTTCTGAG
GTCATTACTGGATCTATCAACAGGAGTCCAAGCGAGCTCGATATCAAATTACGCCCCGCCCTGCCACTCA
TCGCAGTACTGTTGTAATTCATTAAGCATTCTGCCGACATGGAAGCCATCACAAACGGCATGATGAACCT
GAATCGCCAGCGGCATCAGCACCTTGTCGCCTTGCGTATAATATTTGCCCATGGTGAAAACGGGGGCGAA
GAAGTTGTCCATATTGGCCACGTTTAAATCAAAACTGGTGAAACTCACCCAGGGATTGGCTGAGACGAAA
AACATATTCTCAATAAACCCTTTAGGGAAATAGGCCAGGTTTTCACCGTAACACGCCACATCTTGCGAAT
ATATGTGTAGAAACTGCCGGAAATCGTCGTGGTATTCACTCCAGAGCGATGAAAACGTTTCAGTTTGCTC
ATGGAAAACGGTGTAACAAGGGTGAACACTATCCCATATCACCAGCTCACCGTCTTTCATTGCCATACGA
AATTCCGGATGAGCATTCATCAGGCGGGCAAGAATGTGAATAAAGGCCGGATAAAACTTGTGCTTATTTT
TCTTTACGGTCTTTAAAAAGGCCGTAATATCCAGCTGAACGGTCTGGTTATAGGTACATTGAGCAACTGA
CTGAAATGCCTCAAAATGTTCTTTACGATGCCATTGGGATATATCAACGGTGGTATATCCAGTGATTTTT
TTCTCCATTTTAGCTTCCTTAGCTCCTGAAAATCTCGATAACTCAAAAAATACGCCCGGTAGTGATCTTA
TTTCATTATGGTGAAAGTTGGAACCTCTTACGTGCCGATCAACGTCTCATTTTCGCCAGATATC
